Addgene plasmid #12571: pcDNA3 Ndel1
Depositing lab: Li-Huei Tsai. Depositing organization: Harvard Medical School. Publication: Ndel1 operates in a common pathway with LIS1 and cytoplasmic dynein to regulate cortical neuronal positioning. Shu T, Ayala R, Nguyen MD, Xie Z, Gleeson JG, Tsai LH. Neuron. 2004 Oct 14. 44(2):263-77. 10.1016/j.neuron.2004.09.030 PubMed 15473966.
Backbone
  Vector backbone: pcDNA3+
  Backbone manufacturer: Invitrogen
  Backbone size w/o insert (bp): 5400
  Vector type: Mammalian Expression
  Selectable markers: Neomycin (select with G418)
Growth in bacteria
  Bacterial resistance: Ampicillin, 100 μg/mL
  Growth temperature: 37°C
  Growth strain: DH5alpha
  Copy number: High Copy
Gene/Insert
  Gene/Insert name: Ndel1
  Species: H. sapiens (human)
  Insert size (bp): 1038
  Entrez Gene: NDEL1 (a.k.a. EOPA, MITAP1, NDE1L1, NDE2, NUDEL)
  Cloning method: Restriction Enzyme; 5′ cloning site BamHI (not destroyed); 3′ cloning site NotI (not destroyed)
  Sequencing primers: 5′ T7
Terms and licenses: Academic/Nonprofit Terms; Industry Terms: Not Available to Industry
How to cite: pcDNA3 Ndel1 was a gift from Li-Huei Tsai (Addgene plasmid # 12571 ; http://n2t.net/addgene:12571 ; RRID:Addgene_12571)
