[The description below was written by a language model from this plasmid's Addgene catalogue record.]
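Description:
pcDNA3 Ndel1 is a mammalian expression plasmid built on the Invitrogen pcDNA3+ backbone (about 5.4 kb without insert) and carrying the human NDEL1 coding sequence, also known as NUDEL, as an insert of roughly 1.04 kb. The insert was placed by restriction cloning between BamHI at the 5′ end and NotI at the 3′ end. Both sites are preserved, so the fragment can be excised or transferred to another vector. The plasmid is maintained in E. coli as a high-copy construct under ampicillin selection. It also carries a neomycin resistance marker, which allows G418 selection of stably transfected mammalian cells.

The record does not list the promoter or other regulatory features, and no feature table is provided. Vectors of the pcDNA3 family generally drive expression of the insert from the CMV immediate-early promoter with a downstream polyadenylation signal. They also have a T7 promoter just upstream of the cloning site, which fits with T7 being the listed 5′ sequencing primer. No epitope tag, fusion partner or reporter is recorded, so the construct appears to express untagged Ndel1, although the record does not confirm this.

NDEL1 encodes a protein that interacts with LIS1 and cytoplasmic dynein. The associated publication examines how Ndel1 acts in a common pathway with these partners to regulate the positioning of cortical neurons. The plasmid is therefore suited to overexpressing human Ndel1 in transfected mammalian cells, for example in studies of dynein function, neuronal migration or related cytoskeletal processes.
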