>Addgene plasmid #12571 | pcDNA3 Ndel1 | addgene partial sequence | sequence record 19001 | 12571 with CMV-F
AGCAGAGCTCTCTGGCTNCTAGAGAACCCACTGCTTACTGGCTTATCGAAATTAATACGACTCACTATAG
GGAGACCCAAGCTTGGTACCGAGCTCGGATCCTTGATCATGGATGGTGAAGATATACCAGATTTTTCAAG
TTTAAAGGAGGAAACTGCTTATTGGAAGGAACTTTCCTTGAAGTATAAGCAAAGCTTCCAGGAAGCTCGG
GATGAGCTAGTTGAATTCCAGGAAGGAAGCAGAGAATTAGAAGCAGAGTTGGAGGCACAATTAGTACAGG
CTGAACAAAGAAATAGAGACTTGCAGGCTGATAACCAAAGACTGAAATATGAAGTGGAGGCATTAAAGGA
GAAGCTAGAGCATCAATATGCACAGAGCTATAAGCAGGTCTCAGTGTTAGAAGATGATTTAAGTCAGACT
CGGGCCATTAAGGAGCAGTTGCATAAGTATGTGAGAGAGCTGGAGCAGGCCAACGACGACCTGGAGCGAG
CCAAAAGGGCAACAATAGTTTCACTGGAAGACTTTGAACAAAGGCTAAACCAGGCCATTGAACGAAATGC
ATTTTTAGAAAGTGAACTTGATGAAAAGGAATCTTTGTTGGTCTCTGTACAGAGGTTAAAGGATGAAGCA
AGAGATTTAAGGCAAGAACTAGCAGTTCGGGAAAGACAACAGGAAGTAACTAGAAAGTCGGCTCCTAGCT
CTCCAACTCTAGACTGTGAAAAGATGGACTCCGCCGTCCAAGCATCACTTTCTTTGCCAGCTACCCCTGT
TGGCAAAAGGAACGGANAACACTTTTCCCTT
